>Addgene plasmid #62799 | pcDNA3.1(-)_mtZFN(-)2G | depositor full sequence | sequence record 103423 | pcDNA3.1(-)_mtZFN(-)2G sequence 6622 bps
GACGGATCGGGAGATCTCCCGATCCCCTATGGTGCACTCTCAGTACAATCTGCTCTGATGCCGCATAGTT
AAGCCAGTATCTGCTCCCTGCTTGTGTGTTGGAGGTCGCTGAGTAGTGCGCGAGCAAAATTTAAGCTACA
ACAAGGCAAGGCTTGACCGACAATTGCATGAAGAATCTGCTTAGGGTTAGGCGTTTTGCGCTGCTTCGCG
ATGTACGGGCCAGATATACGCGTTGACATTGATTATTGACTAGTTATTAATAGTAATCAATTACGGGGTC
ATTAGTTCATAGCCCATATATGGAGTTCCGCGTTACATAACTTACGGTAAATGGCCCGCCTGGCTGACCG
CCCAACGACCCCCGCCCATTGACGTCAATAATGACGTATGTTCCCATAGTAACGCCAATAGGGACTTTCC
ATTGACGTCAATGGGTGGAGTATTTACGGTAAACTGCCCACTTGGCAGTACATCAAGTGTATCATATGCC
AAGTACGCCCCCTATTGACGTCAATGACGGTAAATGGCCCGCCTGGCATTATGCCCAGTACATGACCTTA
TGGGACTTTCCTACTTGGCAGTACATCTACGTATTAGTCATCGCTATTACCATGGTGATGCGGTTTTGGC
AGTACATCAATGGGCGTGGATAGCGGTTTGACTCACGGGGATTTCCAAGTCTCCACCCCATTGACGTCAA
TGGGAGTTTGTTTTGGCACCAAAATCAACGGGACTTTCCAAAATGTCGTAACAACTCCGCCCCATTGACG
CAAATGGGCGGTAGGCGTGTACGGTGGGAGGTCTATATAAGCAGAGCTCTCTGGCTAACTAGAGAACCCA
CTGCTTACTGGCTTATCGAAATTAATACGACTCACTATAGGGAGACCCAAGCTGGCTAGCGTTTAAACGG
GCCCTCTAGAATGTTGGGGTTTGTGGGTCGGGTGGCCGCTGCTCCGGCCTCCGGGGCCTTGCGGAGACTC
ACCCCTTCAGCGTCGCTGCCCCCAGCTCAGCTCTTACTGCGGGCCGCTCCGACGGCGGTCCATCCTGTCA
GGGACTATGCGGCGCAAGATTACAAGGACGACGATGACAAGGTGGATGAAATGACCAAAAAGTTCGGCAC
GCTCACCATTCACGACACCGAAAAGGCCGCCGAATTCATGGCTGAGAGGCCCTTCCAGTGTCGAATCTGC
ATGCGTAACTTCAGTGACCGCTCCGCCCTGTCCCGCCACATCCGCACCCACACCGGCGAGAAGCCTTTTG
CCTGTGACATTTGTGGGAGGAAATTTGCCCGCTCCGACGCCCTGGCCCGCCATACCAAGATACACACGGG
CAGCCAAAAGCCCTTCCAGTGTCGAATCTGCATGCGTAACTTCAGTCGCTCCGACACCCTGTCCGAGCAC
ATCCGCACCCACACCGGCGAGAAGCCTTTTGCCTGTGACATTTGTGGGAGGAAATTTGCCCACCACTCCG
CCCGCCGCTGTCATACCAAGATACACACGGGCGAGAAGCCCTTCCAGTGTCGAATCTGCATGCGTAAGTT
TGCCCGCTCCGACAACCTGACCCGCCATACCAAGATACACCTGCGGGGATCCCAGCTGGTGAAGAGCGAG
CTGGAGGAGAAGAAGTCCGAGCTGCGGCACAAGCTGAAGTACGTGCCCCACGAGTACATCGAGCTGATCG
AGATCGCCAGGAACAGCACCCAGGACCGCATCCTGGAGATGAAGGTGATGGAGTTCTTCATGAAGGTGTA
CGGCTACAGGGGAAAGCACCTGGGCGGAAGCAGAAAGCCTGACGGCGCCATCTATACAGTGGGCAGCCCC
ATCGATTACGGCGTGATCGTGGACACAAAGGCCTACAGCGGCGGCTACAATCTGCCTATCGGCCAGGCCG
ACGAGATGGAGAGATACGTGGAGGAGAACCAGACCCGGGATAAGCACCTGAACCCCAACGAGTGGTGGAA
GGTGTACCCTAGCAGCGTGACCGAGTTCAAGTTCCTGTTCGTGAGCGGCCACTTCAAGGGCAACTACAAG
GCCCAGCTGACCAGGCTGAACCACATCACCAACTGCAATGGCGCCGTGCTGAGCGTGGAGGAGCTGCTGA
TCGGCGGCGAGATGATCAAAGCCGGCACCCTGACACTGGAGGAGGTGCGGCGCAAGTTCAACAACGGCGA
GATCAACTTCTGAGGTACCAAGCTTAAGTTTAAACCGCTGATCAGCCTCGACTGTGCCTTCTAGTTGCCA
GCCATCTGTTGTTTGCCCCTCCCCCGTGCCTTCCTTGACCCTGGAAGGTGCCACTCCCACTGTCCTTTCC
TAATAAAATGAGGAAATTGCATCGCATTGTCTGAGTAGGTGTCATTCTATTCTGGGGGGTGGGGTGGGGC
AGGACAGCAAGGGGGAGGATTGGGAAGACAATAGCAGGCATGCTGGGGATGCGGTGGGCTCTATGGCTTC
TGAGGCGGAAAGAACCAGCTGGGGCTCTAGGGGGTATCCCC
[124 nt withheld, positions 2492-2615]
C
[91 nt withheld, positions 2617-2707]
A
[49 nt withheld, positions 2709-2757]
CCTTTGACGTTGGAGTCCACGTTCTTT
[37 nt withheld, positions 2785-2821]
ACCCTATCTCGGTCTATTCTTTTGATTTATAAGGGATTTTGCCGATTTCGGCCTATTGGTTAAAAAATGA
GCTGATTTAACAAAAATTTAACGCGAATTAATTCTGTGGAATGTGTGTCAGTTAGGGTGTGGAAAGTCCC
CAGGCTCCCCAGCAGGCAGAAGTATGCAAAGCATGCATCTCAATTAGTCAGCAACCAGGTGTGGAAAGTC
CCCAGGCTCCCCAGCAGGCAGAAGTATGCAAAGCATGCATCTCAATTAGTCAGCAACCATAGTCCCGCCC
CTAACTCCGCCCATCCCGCCCCTAACTCCGCCCAGTTCCGCCCATTCTCCGCCCCATGGCTGACTAATTT
TTTTTATTTATGCAGAGGCCGAGGCCGCCTCTGCCTCTGAGCTATTCCAGAAGTAGTGAGGAGGCTTTTT
TGGAGGCCTAGGCTTTTGCAAAAAGCTCCCGGGAGCTTGTATATCCATTTTCGGATCTGATCAAGAGACA
GGATGAGGATCGTTTCGCATGATTGAACAAGATGGATTGCACGCAGGTTCTCCGGCCGCTTGGGTGGAGA
GGCTATTCGGCTATGACTGGGCACAACAGACAATCGGCTGCTCTGATGCCGCCGTGTTCCGGCTGTCAGC
GCAGGGGCGCCCGGTTCTTTTTGTCAAGACCGACCTGTCCGGTGCCCTGAATGAACTGCAGGACGAGGCA
GCGCGGCTATCGTGGCTGGCCACGACGGGCGTTCCTTGCGCAGCTGTGCTCGACGTTGTCACTGAAGCGG
GAAGGGACTGGCTGCTATTGGGCGAAGTGCCGGGGCAGGATCTCCTGTCATCTCACCTTGCTCCTGCCGA
GAAAGTATCCATCATGGCTGATGCAATGCGGCGGCTGCATACGCTTGATCCGGCTACCTGCCCATTCGAC
CACCAAGCGAAACATCGCATCGAGCGAGCACGTACTCGGATGGAAGCCGGTCTTGTCGATCAGGATGATC
TGGACGAAGAGCATCAGGGGCTCGCGCCAGCCGAACTGTTCGCCAGGCTCAAGGCGCGCATGCCCGACGG
CGAGGATCTCGTCGTGACCCATGGCGATGCCTGCTTGCCGAATATCATGGTGGAAAATGGCCGCTTTTCT
GGATTCATCGACTGTGGCCGGCTGGGTGTGGCGGACCGCTATCAGGACATAGCGTTGGCTACCCGTGATA
TTGCTGAAGAGCTTGGCGGCGAATGGGCTGACCGCTTCCTCGTGCTTTACGGTATCGCCGCTCCCGATTC
GCAGCGCATCGCCTTCTATCGCCTTCTTGACGAGTTCTTCTGAGCGGGACTCTGGGGTTCGAAATGACCG
ACCAAGCGACGCCCAACCTGCCATCACGAGATTTCGATTCCACCGCCGCCTTCTATGAAAGGTTGGGCTT
CGGAATCGTTTTCCGGGACGCCGGCTGGATGATCCTCCAGCGCGGGGATCTCATGCTGGAGTTCTTCGCC
CACCCCAACTTGTTTATTGCAGCTTATAATGGTTACAAATAAAGCAATAGCATCACAAATTTCACAAATA
AAGCATTTTTTTCACTGCATTCTAGTTGTGGTTTGTCCAAACTCATCAATGTATCTTATCATGTCTGTAT
ACCGTCGACCTCTAGCTAGAGCTTGGCGTAATCATGGTCATAGCTGTTTCCTGTGTGAAATTGTTATCCG
CTCACAATTCCACACAACATACGAGCCGGAAGCATAAAGTGTAAAGCCTGGGGTGCCTAATGAGTGAGCT
AACTCACATTAATTGCGTTGCGCTCACTGCCCGCTTTCCAGTCGGGAAACCTGTCGTGCCAGCTGCATTA
ATGAATCGGCCAACGCGCGGGGAGAGGCGGTTTGCGTATTGGGCGCTCTTCCGCTTCCTCGCTCACTGAC
TCGCTGCGCTCGGTCGTTCGGCTGCGGCGAGCGGTATCAGCTCACTCAAAGGCGGTAATACGGTTATCCA
CAGAATCAGGGGATAACGCAGGAAAGAACATGTGAGCAAAAGGCCAGCAAAAGGCCAGGAACCGTAAAAA
GGCCGCGTTGCTGGCGTTTTTCCATAGGCTCCGCCCCCCTGACGAGCATCACAAAAATCGACGCTCAAGT
CAGAGGTGGCGAAACCCGACAGGACTATAAAGATACCAGGCGTTTCCCCCTGGAAGCTCCCTCGTGCGCT
CTCCTGTTCCGACCCTGCCGCTTACCGGATACCTGTCCGCCTTTCTCCCTTCGGGAAGCGTGGCGCTTTC
TCATAGCTCACGCTGTAGGTATCTCAGTTCGGTGTAGGTCGTTCGCTCCAAGCTGGGCTGTGTGCACGAA
CCCCCCGTTCAGCCCGACCGCTGCGCCTTATCCGGTAACTATCGTCTTGAGTCCAACCCGGTAAGACACG
ACTTATCGCCACTGGCAGCAGCCACTGGTAACAGGATTAGCAGAGCGAGGTATGTAGGCGGTGCTACAGA
GTTCTTGAAGTGGTGGCCTAACTACGGCTACACTAGAAGAACAGTATTTGGTATCTGCGCTCTGCTGAAG
CCAGTTACCTTCGGAAAAAGAGTTGGTAGCTCTTGATCCGGCAAACAAACCACCGCTGGTAGCGGTTTTT
TTGTTTGCAAGCAGCAGATTACGCGCAGAAAAAAAGGATCTCAAGAAGATCCTTTGATCTTTTCTACGGG
GTCTGACGCTCAGTGGAACGAAAACTCACGTTAAGGGATTTTGGTCATGAGATTATCAAAAAGGATCTTC
ACCTAGATCCTTTTAAATTAAAAATGAAGTTTTAAATCAATCTAAAGTATATATGAGTAAACTTGGTCTG
ACAGTTACCAATGCTTAATCAGTGAGGCACCTATCTCAGCGATCTGTCTATTTCGTTCATCCATAGTTGC
CTGACTCCCCGTCGTGTAGATAACTACGATACGGGAGGGCTTACCATCTGGCCCCAGTGCTGCAATGATA
CCGCGAGACCCACGCTCACCGGCTCCAGATTTATCAGCAATAAACCAGCCAGCCGGAAGGGCCGAGCGCA
GAAGTGGTCCTGCAACTTTATCCGCCTCCATCCAGTCTATTAATTGTTGCCGGGAAGCTAGAGTAAGTAG
TTCGCCAGTTAATAGTTTGCGCAACGTTGTTGCCATTGCTACAGGCATCGTGGTGTCACGCTCGTCGTTT
GGTATGGCTTCATTCAGCTCCGGTTCCCAACGATCAAGGCGAGTTACATGATCCCCCATGTTGTGCAAAA
AAGCGGTTAGCTCCTTCGGTCCTCCGATCGTTGTCAGAAGTAAGTTGGCCGCAGTGTTATCACTCATGGT
TATGGCAGCACTGCATAATTCTCTTACTGTCATGCCATCCGTAAGATGCTTTTCTGTGACTGGTGAGTAC
TCAACCAAGTCATTCTGAGAATAGTGTATGCGGCGACCGAGTTGCTCTTGCCCGGCGTCAATACGGGATA
ATACCGCGCCACATAGCAGAACTTTAAAAGTGCTCATCATTGGAAAACGTTCTTCGGGGCGAAAACTCTC
AAGGATCTTACCGCTGTTGAGATCCAGTTCGATGTAACCCACTCGTGCACCCAACTGATCTTCAGCATCT
TTTACTTTCACCAGCGTTTCTGGGTGAGCAAAAACAGGAAGGCAAAATGCCGCAAAAAAGGGAATAAGGG
CGACACGGAAATGTTGAATACTCATACTCTTCCTTTTTCAATATTATTGAAGCATTTATCAGGGTTATTG
TCTCATGAGCGGATACATATTTGAATGTATTTAGAAAAATAAACAAATAGGGGTTCCGCGCACATTTCCC
CGAAAAGTGCCACCTGACGTC
Features (pLannotate 1.2.2; 26 found; start..end, strand, type, name):
     28..80      -  misc_feature   bom (fragment): basis of mobility region from pBR322
    235..614     +  enhancer       CMV enhancer: human cytomegalovirus immediate early enhancer
    615..818     +  promoter       CMV promoter: human cytomegalovirus (CMV) immediate early promoter
    814..847     +  LTR            5' LTR (truncated) (fragment): truncated 5' long terminal repeat (LTR) from HIV-1
    863..881     +  promoter       T7 promoter: promoter for bacteriophage T7 RNA polymerase
    921..1067    +  CDS            ATP5F1B (fragment): ATPB_HUMAN - Also known as ATP5B Experimental evidence at protein level: Swiss-Prot protein existence level 1. Mitochondrial membrane ATP synthase (F(1)F(0) ATP synthase or Complex V) produces ATP from ADP in the presence of a proton gradient across the membrane which is generated by electron transport complexes of the respiratory chain. F-type ATPases consist of two structural domains, F(1) - containing the extramembraneous catalytic core, and F(0) - containing the membrane proton channel, linked together by a central stalk and a peripheral stalk. During catalysis, ATP synthesis in the cataly
   1068..1091    +  CDS            FLAG: FLAG® epitope tag, followed by an enterokinase cleavage site
   1092..1151    +  CDS            NS2 (fragment): NS2_MUMIP - Experimental evidence at protein level: Swiss-Prot protein existence level 1. Plays an essential role in viral protein synthesis. Plays also a role in active nuclear export of mature particles before host cell lysis, by interacting with host XPO1. From Murine minute virus (strain MVM prototype) (MVM) (Murine minute virus (strain MVM(p))).
   1169..1205    +  CDS            ZFHD1 (DNA binding domain) (fragment): composite human DNA-binding domain composed of domains from the transcription factors Zif268 and Oct-1 (Pomerantz et al., 1995)
   1333..1378    +  CDS            ZFHD1 (DNA binding domain) (fragment): composite human DNA-binding domain composed of domains from the transcription factors Zif268 and Oct-1 (Pomerantz et al., 1995)
   1494..1537    +  CDS            ZFHD1 (DNA binding domain) (fragment): composite human DNA-binding domain composed of domains from the transcription factors Zif268 and Oct-1 (Pomerantz et al., 1995)
   1593..2180    +  CDS            fokIR (fragment): T2F1_PLAOK - Also known as rfoKI. Experimental evidence at protein level: Swiss-Prot protein existence level 1. Recognizes the double-stranded sequence 5'-GGATG-3'/3'-CATCC- 5' and cleaves respectively 14 bases after G-1 and 13 bases before C-1. From Planomicrobium okeanokoites (Planococcus okeanokoites) (Flavobacterium okeanokoites).
   2222..2446    +  polyA_signal   bGH poly(A) signal: bovine growth hormone polyadenylation signal
   2450..2471    +  promoter       SV40 promoter (fragment): SV40 enhancer and early promoter
   2492..2920    +  rep_origin     f1 ori (sequence partly withheld): f1 bacteriophage origin of replication; arrow indicates direction of (+) strand synthesis
   2934..3263    +  promoter       SV40 promoter: SV40 enhancer and early promoter
   3330..4121    +  CDS            neo: KKA2_KLEPN - Also known as kan, nptII. Experimental evidence at protein level: Swiss-Prot protein existence level 1. Resistance to kanamycin, neomycin, paromomycin, ribostamycin, butirosin and gentamicin B. From Klebsiella pneumoniae.
   4145..4303    +  CDS            ble (fragment): BLE_KLEPN - Experimental evidence at protein level: Swiss-Prot protein existence level 1. Binding protein with a strong affinity to the bleomycin family of antibiotics. Binds to CL990; an antimitotic-antibiotic compound. From Klebsiella pneumoniae.
   4298..4419    +  polyA_signal   SV40 poly(A) signal: SV40 polyadenylation signal
   4492..4508    -  protein_bind   lac operator: The lac repressor binds to the lac operator to inhibit transcription in E. coli. This inhibition can be relieved by adding lactose or isopropyl-β-D-thiogalactopyranoside (IPTG). lac repressor encoded by lacI
   4516..4546    -  promoter       lac promoter: promoter for the E. coli lac operon
   4561..4582    -  protein_bind   CAP binding site: CAP binding activates transcription in the presence of cAMP. E. coli catabolite activator protein
   4595..4687    -  CDS            lacI (fragment): lac repressor; lacI; The lac repressor binds to the lac operator to inhibit transcription in E. coli. This inhibition can be relieved by adding lactose or isopropyl-β-D-thiogalactopyranoside (IPTG).
   4870..5455    -  rep_origin     ori: high-copy-number ColE1/pMB1/pBR322/pUC origin of replication
   5626..6486    -  CDS            AmpR: β-lactamase; bla; confers resistance to ampicillin, carbenicillin, and related antibiotics
   6487..6591    -  promoter       AmpR promoter: bla
