[The description below was written by a language model from this plasmid's Addgene catalogue record and pLannotate feature annotations shown in this document.]
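Description:
pcDNA3.1(-)_mtZFN(-)2G is a mammalian expression plasmid built on the Invitrogen pcDNA3.1(-) backbone that encodes a second-generation mitochondrially targeted zinc finger nuclease (mtZFN2G) monomer carrying the (-) variant of the FokI cleavage domain. It replicates in E. coli at high copy from a ColE1/pUC-type origin under ampicillin selection (AmpR with its bla promoter) and also carries an f1 origin. For mammalian cells, an SV40 early promoter drives a neomycin resistance gene terminated by the SV40 poly(A) signal, allowing G418 selection.

The synthetic insert, cloned between XbaI and KpnI, is expressed from the CMV immediate early enhancer/promoter and terminated by the bGH polyadenylation signal; a T7 promoter lies just upstream of the coding region. The open reading frame begins with a fragment of human ATP5F1B that serves as the mitochondrial targeting sequence. This is followed immediately by an internal FLAG epitope for detection and then a short segment matching the NS2 protein of minute virus of mice. NS2 is annotated as interacting with the export receptor XPO1, so this segment probably acts as a nuclear export signal to keep the nuclease out of the nucleus, although the record does not state this. Next comes a zinc finger array, detected only as short Zif268-like fragments, whose DNA target is not given in the record, and finally the FokI nuclease domain.

Because FokI must dimerise to cut, the (-) designation suggests pairing with a complementary (+) monomer as an obligate heterodimer. The associated publication describes using mtZFNs to selectively degrade pathogenic mitochondrial genomes bearing large-scale deletions or point mutations. A few minor annotations, such as the truncated HIV-1 LTR, ble and lacI fragments, are likely incidental matches to backbone sequence.
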