Addgene plasmid #62799: pcDNA3.1(-)_mtZFN(-)2G
Purpose: mtZFN2G architecture bearing (-) FokI domain
Depositing lab: Michal Minczuk. Depositing organization: MRC Mitochondrial Biology Unit. Publication: Mitochondrially targeted ZFNs for selective degradation of pathogenic mitochondrial genomes bearing large-scale deletions or point mutations. Gammage PA, Rorbach J, Vincent AI, Rebar EJ, Minczuk M. EMBO Mol Med. 2014 Apr;6(4):458-66. doi: 10.1002/emmm.201303672. Epub 2014 Feb 24. PubMed 24567072.
Backbone
  Vector backbone: pcDNA3.1(-)
  Backbone manufacturer: Invitrogen
  Backbone size w/o insert (bp): 5427
  Total vector size (bp): 6625
  Vector type: Mammalian Expression
  Selectable markers: Neomycin (select with G418)
Growth in bacteria
  Bacterial resistance: Ampicillin, 100 μg/mL
  Growth temperature: 37°C
  Growth strain: DH5alpha
  Copy number: High Copy
Gene/Insert
  Gene/Insert name: mtZFN(-)2G
  Species: Synthetic
  Insert size (bp): 1266
  Promoter: CMV
  Tag / fusion protein: Internal FLAG tag immediately after F1B mitochondrial targeting sequence (N terminal on insert)
  Cloning method: Restriction Enzyme; 5′ cloning site XbaI (not destroyed); 3′ cloning site KpnI (not destroyed)
  Sequencing primers: 5′ CMV Forward; 3′ BGH Reverse
Terms and licenses: Academic/Nonprofit Terms; Industry Terms: Not Available to Industry
How to cite: pcDNA3.1(-)_mtZFN(-)2G was a gift from Michal Minczuk (Addgene plasmid # 62799 ; http://n2t.net/addgene:62799 ; RRID:Addgene_62799)
