>Addgene plasmid #62799 | pcDNA3.1(-)_mtZFN(-)2G | addgene partial sequence | sequence record 106172 | CMV-F 5'-CGCAAATGGGCGGTAGGCGTG-3'
ACTGCTTACTGGCTTATCGAAATTAATACGACTCACTATAGGGAGACCCAAGCTGGCTAGCGTTTAAACG
GGCCCTCTAGAATGTTGGGGTTTGTGGGTCGGGTGGCCGCTGCTCCGGCCTCCGGGGCCTTGCGGAGACT
CACCCCTTCAGCGTCGCTGCCCCCAGCTCAGCTCTTACTGCGGGCCGCTCCGACGGCGGTCCATCCTGTC
AGGGACTATGCGGCGCAAGATTACAAGGACGACGATGACAAGGTGGATGAAATGACCAAAAAGTTCGGCA
CGCTCACCATTCACGACACCGAAAAGGCCGCCGAATTCATGGCTGAGAGGCCCTTCCAGTGTCGAATCTG
CATGCGTAACTTCAGTGACCGCTCCGCCCTGTCCCGCCACATCCGCACCCACACCGGCGAGAAGCCTTTT
GCCTGTGACATTTGTGGGAGGAAATTTGCCCGCTCCGACGCCCTGGCCCGCCATACCAAGATACACACGG
GCAGCCAAAAGCCCTTCCAGTGTCGAATCTGCATGCGTAACTTCAGTCGCTCCGACACCCTGTCCGAGCA
CATCCGCACCCACACCGGCGAGAAGCCTTTTGCCTGTGACATTTGTGGGAGGAAATTTGCCCACCACTCC
GCCCGCCGCTGTCATACCAAGATACACACGGGCGAGAAGCCCTTCCAGTGTCGAATCTGCATGCGTAAGT
TTGCCCGCTCCGACAACCTGACCCGCCATACCAAGATACACCTGC
