>Addgene plasmid #62799 | pcDNA3.1(-)_mtZFN(-)2G | addgene partial sequence | sequence record 106173 | BGH-rev 5'-TAGAAGGCACAGTCGAGG-3'
TACCTCAGAAGTTGATCTCGCCGTTGTTGAACTTGCGCCGCACCTCCTCCAGTGTCAGGGTGCCGGCTTT
GATCATCTCGCCGCCGATCAGCAGCTCCTCCACGCTCAGCACGGCGCCATTGCAGTTGGTGATGTGGTTC
AGCCTGGTCAGCTGGGCCTTGTAGTTGCCCTTGAAGTGGCCGCTCACGAACAGGAACTTGAACTCGGTCA
CGCTGCTAGGGTACACCTTCCACCACTCGTTGGGGTTCAGGTGCTTATCCCGGGTCTGGTTCTCCTCCAC
GTATCTCTCCATCTCGTCGGCCTGGCCGATAGGCAGATTGTAGCCGCCGCTGTAGGCCTTTGTGTCCACG
ATCACGCCGTAATCGATGGGGCTGCCCACTGTATAGATGGCGCCGTCAGGCTTTCTGCTTCCGCCCAGGT
GCTTTCCCCTGTAGCCGTACACCTTCATGAAGAACTCCATCACCTTCATCTCCAGGATGCGGTCCTGGGT
GCTGTTCCTGGCGATCTCGATCAGCTCGATGTACTCGTGGGGCACGTACTTCAGCTTGTGCCGCAGCTCG
GACTTCTTCTCCTCCAGCTCGCTCTTCACCAGCTGGGATCCCCGCAGGTGTATCTTGGTATGGCGGGTCA
GGTTGTCGGAGCGGGCAAACTTACGCATGCAGATTCGACACTGGAAGGGCTTCTCGCCCGTGTGTATCTT
GGTATGACAGCGGCGGGCGGAGTGGT
